>Addgene plasmid #176307 | pUb LwaCas13a + LwaCas13a Guide RNA | addgene full sequence | sequence record 346369 | Addgene NGS Result
TGTCATGATAATAATGGTTTCTTAGACGTCAGGTGGCACTTTTCGGGGAAATGTGCGCGGAACCCCTATT
TGTTTATTTTTCTAAATACATTCAAATATGTATCCGCTCATGAGACAATAACCCTGATAAATGCTTCAAT
AATATTGAAAAAGGAAGAGTATGAGTATTCAACATTTCCGTGTCGCCCTTATTCCCTTTTTTGCGGCATT
TTGCCTTCCTGTTTTTGCTCACCCAGAAACGCTGGTGAAAGTAAAAGATGCTGAAGATCAGTTGGGTGCA
CGAGTGGGTTACATCGAACTGGATCTCAACAGCGGTAAGATCCTTGAGAGTTTTCGCCCCGAAGAACGTT
TTCCAATGATGAGCACTTTTAAAGTTCTGCTATGTGGCGCGGTATTATCCCGTATTGACGCCGGGCAAGA
GCAACTCGGTCGCCGCATACACTATTCTCAGAATGACTTGGTTGAGTACTCACCAGTCACAGAAAAGCAT
CTTACGGATGGCATGACAGTAAGAGAATTATGCAGTGCTGCCATAACCATGAGTGATAACACTGCGGCCA
ACTTACTTCTGACAACGATCGGAGGACCGAAGGAGCTAACCGCTTTTTTGCACAACATGGGGGATCATGT
AACTCGCCTTGATCGTTGGGAACCGGAGCTGAATGAAGCCATACCAAACGACGAGCGTGACACCACGATG
CCTGTAGCAATGGCAACAACGTTGCGCAAACTATTAACTGGCGAACTACTTACTCTAGCTTCCCGGCAAC
AATTAATAGACTGGATGGAGGCGGATAAAGTTGCAGGACCACTTCTGCGCTCGGCCCTTCCGGCTGGCTG
GTTTATTGCTGATAAATCTGGAGCCGGTGAGCGTGGGTCTCGCGGTATCATTGCAGCACTGGGGCCAGAT
GGTAAGCCCTCCCGTATCGTAGTTATCTACACGACGGGGAGTCAGGCAACTATGGATGAACGAAATAGAC
AGATCGCTGAGATAGGTGCCTCACTGATTAAGCATTGGTAACTGTCAGACCAAGTTTACTCATATATACT
TTAGATTGATTTAAAACTTCATTTTTAATTTAAAAGGATCTAGGTGAAGATCCTTTTTGATAATCTCATG
ACCAAAATCCCTTAACGTGAGTTTTCGTTCCACTGAGCGTCAGACCCCGTAGAAAAGATCAAAGGATCTT
CTTGAGATCCTTTTTTTCTGCGCGTAATCTGCTGCTTGCAAACAAAAAAACCACCGCTACCAGCGGTGGT
TTGTTTGCCGGATCAAGAGCTACCAACTCTTTTTCCGAAGGTAACTGGCTTCAGCAGAGCGCAGATACCA
AATACTGTTCTTCTAGTGTAGCCGTAGTTAGGCCACCACTTCAAGAACTCTGTAGCACCGCCTACATACC
TCGCTCTGCTAATCCTGTTACCAGTGGCTGCTGCCAGTGGCGATAAGTCGTGTCTTACCGGGTTGGACTC
AAGACGATAGTTACCGGATAAGGCGCAGCGGTCGGGCTGAACGGGGGGTTCGTGCACACAGCCCAGCTTG
GAGCGAACGACCTACACCGAACTGAGATACCTACAGCGTGAGCTATGAGAAAGCGCCACGCTTCCCGAAG
GGAGAAAGGCGGACAGGTATCCGGTAAGCGGCAGGGTCGGAACAGGAGAGCGCACGAGGGAGCTTCCAGG
GGGAAACGCCTGGTATCTTTATAGTCCTGTCGGGTTTCGCCACCTCTGACTTGAGCGTCGATTTTTGTGA
TGCTCGTCAGGGGGGCGGAGCCTATGGAAAAACGCCAGCAACGCGGCCTTTTTACGGTTCCTGGCCTTTT
GCTGGCCTTTTGCTCACATGTTCTTTCCTGCGTTATCCCCTGATTCTGTGGATAACCGTATTACCGCCTT
TGAGTGAGCTGATACCGCTCGCCGCAGCCGAACGACCGAGCGCAGCGAGTCAGTGAGCGAGGAAGCGGAA
GAGCGCCCAATACGCAAACCGCCTCTCCCCGCGCGTTGGCCGATTCATTAATGCAGCTGGCACGACAGGT
TTCCCGACTGGAAAGCGGGCAGTGAGCGCAACGCAATTAATGTGAGTTAGCTCACTCATTAGGCACCCCA
GGCTTTACACTTTATGCTTCCGGCTCGTATGTTGTGTGGAATTGTGAGCGGATAACAATTTCACACAGGA
AACAGCTATGACCATGATTACGCCAAGCTTTGTCGCCGGAACGCAGCGACAGAGATTCCAATGTGTCCGT
ATCTTTCAGGCTTTTGCCCTTCAGTTCCAGACGAAGCGACTGGCGATTCGCGTGTGGGGTCTGCTTCAGG
GTCTTGTGAATTAGGGCGCGCAGATCGCCGATGGGCGTGGCGCCGGAGGGCACCTTCACCTTGCCGTACG
GCTTGCTGTTCTTCGCGTTCAAAATCTCCAGCTCCATTTTGCTTTCGGTGCGCTTGCAATCAGTACTGTC
CAAAATCGAAAATCGCCGAACCGTAGTGTGACCGTGCGGGGCTCTGCGAAAATAAACTTTTTTAGGTATA
TGGCCACACACGGGGAAAGCACAGTGGATTATATGTTTTAATATTATAATATGCAGGTTTTCATTACTTA
TCCAGATGTAAGCCCACTTAAAGCGATTTAACAATTATTTGCCGAAAGAGTATAAACAAATTTCACTTAA
AAATGGATTAAGAAAAGCTAGCTTGTGTAAGATTATGCGCAGCGTTGCCAGATAGCTCCATTTAAAACAC
TTCAAAAACAATAAGTTTTGAAAATATATACATAAATAGCAGTCGTTGCCGCAACGCTCAACACATCACA
CTTTTAAAACACCCTTTACCTACACAGAATTACTTTTTAAATTTCCAGTCAAGCTGCGAGTTTCAAAATT
ATAGCCGGTAGAGAAGACAGTGCTATTTCAAAAGCAAACTAACAAGGGTCTTAAATTCCAAAACACCAAT
CCTAACAAGCCTTGGACTTTTGTAAGTTTAGATCAAAGGTGGCATTGCATTCAATGTCATGGTAAGAAGT
AGGTCGTCTAGGTAGAAATCCTCATTCAGCCGGTCAAGTCAGTACGAGAAAGGTCTCAATTTGAAATTGT
CTTAAAAATATTTTATTGTTTTGTACTGTGGTGAGTTTAAACGAAAAACACAAAAAAAAAGTGATACACA
GAAATCATAAAAAATTTTAATACAAGGTATTCGTACGTATCAAAAACATTTCGGCACAATTTTTTTTCTC
TGTACTAAAGTGTTACGAACACTACGGTATTTTTTAGTGATTTTCAACGGACACCGAAGGTATATAAACA
GCGTTCGCGAACGGTCGCCTTCAAAACCAATTGACATTTGCAGCAGCAAGTACAAGTAGAAAGTAAAGCG
CAATCAGCGAAAAATTTATACTTAATTGTTGGTGATTAAAGTACAATTAAAAGAACATTCTCGAAAGTCA
CAAGAAACGTAAGTTTTTAACTCGCTGTTACCAATTAGTAATAAGAGCAACAAGACGTTGAGTAATTTCA
AGAAAAACTGCATTTCAAGGTCTTTGTTCGGCCATTTTTTTTTATTCAACGCTCTACGTAATTACAAAAT
AAGAAATTGGCAGCCACGCATCTTGTTTTCCCAATGAATTGGCATCAAAACGCAAACAAATCTATAAATA
AAACTTGCGTGTTGATTTTCGCCAAGATTTATTGGCAAATTGTGAAATTCGCAGTGACGCATTTGAAAAT
TCGAGAAATCACGAACGCACTCGATCGAGCATTTGTGTGCATGTTATTAGTTAGTTGTTTAGTTAATTGA
AGTATTTTACCAACGAAATCCACTTATTTTTAGCTGAAATAGAGTAGGTTGCTTAAACAAAGCCACGTCT
GAAAATTTCTTATTGCTTGTAGTTGTGACGTCACCATATACACACAAAATAATGTGTATGCATGCATTTC
AGCTGTGTATATATACATGCACACACTCGCAACACGAAAACGATGACGAAGCAACGGAACAAAGGTTTCT
CAACTACCCTTTGTTCCCTGTTTCTTCGCTTTCCTTTGTTCCAATATTCGTAGAGGGTTAATAGGGGTTT
CTCAACAAAGTTGGCGTCGATAAATAAGTTTCCCATTTTTATTCCCCAGCCAGGAAGTTAGTTTCAATAG
TTTTGTAATTTCAACGAAACTCATTTGATTTCGTACTAATTTTCCACATCTCTATTTTCTGCCCGCAGAA
TAATCCAAACTGCAGGTCGACTCTAGCTAGAGGAAGCTTATGGACTACAAAGACCATGACGGTGATTATA
AAGATCATGATATCGATTACAAGGATGACGATGACAAGGATCCACTAGTCAAAGTGACCAAGGTCGACGG
CATCAGCCACAAGAAGTACATCGAAGAGGGCAAGCTCGTGAAGTCCACCAGCGAGGAAAACCGGACCAGC
GAGAGACTGAGCGAGCTGCTGAGCATCCGGCTGGACATCTACATCAAGAACCCCGACAACGCCTCCGAGG
AAGAGAACCGGATCAGAAGAGAGAACCTGAAGAAGTTCTTTAGCAACAAGGTGCTGCACCTGAAGGACAG
CGTGCTGTATCTGAAGAACCGGAAAGAAAAGAACGCCGTGCAGGACAAGAACTATAGCGAAGAGGACATC
AGCGAGTACGACCTGAAAAACAAGAACAGCTTCTCCGTGCTGAAGAAGATCCTGCTGAACGAGGACGTGA
ACTCTGAGGAACTGGAAATCTTTCGGAAGGACGTGGAAGCCAAGCTGAACAAGATCAACAGCCTGAAGTA
CAGCTTCGAAGAGAACAAGGCCAACTACCAGAAGATCAACGAGAACAACGTGGAAAAAGTGGGCGGCAAG
AGCAAGCGGAACATCATCTACGACTACTACAGAGAGAGCGCCAAGCGCAACGACTACATCAACAACGTGC
AGGAAGCCTTCGACAAGCTGTATAAGAAAGAGGATATCGAGAAACTGTTTTTCCTGATCGAGAACAGCAA
GAAGCACGAGAAGTACAAGATCCGCGAGTACTATCACAAGATCATCGGCCGGAAGAACGACAAAGAGAAC
TTCGCCAAGATTATCTACGAAGAGATCCAGAACGTGAACAACATCAAAGAGCTGATTGAGAAGATCCCCG
ACATGTCTGAGCTGAAGAAAAGCCAGGTGTTCTACAAGTACTACCTGGACAAAGAGGAACTGAACGACAA
GAATATTAAGTACGCCTTCTGCCACTTCGTGGAAATCGAGATGTCCCAGCTGCTGAAAAACTACGTGTAC
AAGCGGCTGAGCAACATCAGCAACGATAAGATCAAGCGGATCTTCGAGTACCAGAATCTGAAAAAGCTGA
TCGAAAACAAACTGCTGAACAAGCTGGACACCTACGTGCGGAACTGCGGCAAGTACAACTACTATCTGCA
AGTGGGCGAGATCGCCACCTCCGACTTTATCGCCCGGAACCGGCAGAACGAGGCCTTCCTGAGAAACATC
ATCGGCGTGTCCAGCGTGGCCTACTTCAGCCTGAGGAACATCCTGGAAACCGAGAACGAGAACGGTATCA
CCGGCCGGATGCGGGGCAAGACCGTGAAGAACAACAAGGGCGAAGAGAAATACGTGTCCGGCGAGGTGGA
CAAGATCTACAATGAGAACAAGCAGAACGAAGTGAAAGAAAATCTGAAGATGTTCTACAGCTACGACTTC
AACATGGACAACAAGAACGAGATCGAGGACTTCTTCGCCAACATCGACGAGGCCATCAGCAGCATCAGAC
ACGGCATCGTGCACTTCAACCTGGAACTGGAAGGCAAGGACATCTTCGCCTTCAAGAATATCGCCCCCAG
CGAGATCTCCAAGAAGATGTTTCAGAACGAAATCAACGAAAAGAAGCTGAAGCTGAAAATCTTCAAGCAG
CTGAACAGCGCCAACGTGTTCAACTACTACGAGAAGGATGTGATCATCAAGTACCTGAAGAATACCAAGT
TCAACTTCGTGAACAAAAACATCCCCTTCGTGCCCAGCTTCACCAAGCTGTACAACAAGATTGAGGACCT
GCGGAATACCCTGAAGTTTTTTTGGAGCGTGCCCAAGGACAAAGAAGAGAAGGACGCCCAGATCTACCTG
CTGAAGAATATCTACTACGGCGAGTTCCTGAACAAGTTCGTGAAAAACTCCAAGGTGTTCTTTAAGATCA
CCAATGAAGTGATCAAGATTAACAAGCAGCGGAACCAGAAAACCGGCCACTACAAGTATCAGAAGTTCGA
GAACATCGAGAAAACCGTGCCCGTGGAATACCTGGCCATCATCCAGAGCAGAGGGATGATCAACAACCAG
GACAAAGAGGAAAAGAATACCTACATCGACTTTATTCAGCAGATTTTCCTGAAGGGCTTCATCGACTACC
TGAACAAGAACAATCTGAAGTATATCGAGAGCAACAACAACAATGACAACAACGACATCTTCTCCAAGAT
CAAGATCAAAAAGGATAACAAAGAGAAGTACGACAAGATCCTGAAGAACTATGAGAAGCACAATCGGAAC
AAAGAAATCCCTCACGAGATCAATGAGTTCGTGCGCGAGATCAAGCTGGGGAAGATTCTGAAGTACACCG
AGAATCTGAACATGTTTTACCTGATCCTGAAGCTGCTGAACCACAAAGAGCTGACCAACCTGAAGGGCAG
CCTGGAAAAGTACCAGTCCGCCAACAAAGAAGAAACCTTCAGCGACGAGTTGGAACTGATCAACCTGCTG
AACCTGGACAACAACAGAGTGACCGAGGACTTCGAGCTGGAAGCCAACGAGATCGGCAAGTTCCTGGACT
TCAACGAAAACAAAATCAAGGACCGGAAAGAGCTGAAAAAGTTCGACACCAACAAGATCTATTTCGACGG
CGAGAACATCATCAAGCACCGGGCCTTCTACAATATCAAGAAATACGGCATGCTGAATCTGCTGGAAAAG
ATCGCCGATAAGGCCAAGTATAAGATCAGCCTGAAAGAACTGAAAGAGTACAGCAACAAGAAGAATGAGA
TTGAAAAGAACTACACCATGCAGCAGAACCTGCACCGGAAGTACGCCAGACCCAAGAAGGACGAAAAGTT
CAACGACGAGGACTACAAAGAGTATGAGAAGGCCATCGGCAACATCCAGAAGTACACCCACCTGAAGAAC
AAGGTGGAATTCAATGAGCTGAACCTGCTGCAGGGCCTGCTGCTGAAGATCCTGCACCGGCTCGTGGGCT
ACACCAGCATCTGGGAGCGGGACCTGAGATTCCGGCTGAAGGGCGAGTTTCCCGAGAACCACTACATCGA
GGAAATTTTCAATTTCGACAACTCCAAGAATGTGAAGTACAAAAGCGGCCAGATCGTGGAAAAGTATATC
AACTTCTACAAAGAACTGTACAAGGACAATGTGGAAAAGCGGAGCATCTACTCCGACAAGAAAGTGAAGA
AACTGAAGCAGGAAAAAAAGGACCTGTACATCCGGAACTACATTGCCCACTTCAACTACATCCCCCACGC
CGAGGTTAGCCTGCTGGAAGTGCTGGAAAACCTGCGGAAGCTGCTGTCCTACGGCCGGAAGCTGAAGAAC
GCCATCATGAAGTCCATCGTGGACATTCTGAAAGAATACGGCTTCGTGGCCACCTTCAAGATCGGCGCTG
ACAAGAAGATCGAAATCCAGACCCTGGAATCAGAGAAGATCGTGCACCTGAAGAATCTGAAGAAAAAGAA
ACTGATGACCGACCGGAACAGCGAGGAACTGTGCGAACTCGTGAAAGTCATGTTCGAGTACAAGGCCCTG
GAAGGAAGTGGCTACCCCTACGACGTGCCTGACTACGCCTGAACCGGTCATCATCACCATCACCATTGAG
TTTATCTGACTAAATCTTAGTTTGTATTGTCATGTTTTAATACAATATGTTATGTTTAAATATGTTTTTA
ATAAATTTTATAAAATAATTTCAACTTTTATTGTAACAACATTGTCCATTTACACACTCCTTTCAAGCGC
GTGGGATCGATGCTCACTCAAAGGCGGTAATACGGTTATCCACAGAATCAGGGGATAACGCAGGAAAGAA
CATGTGAGCCATATGGTTCGACTTGCAGCCTGAAATACGGCACGAGTAGGAAAAGCCGAGTCAAATGCCG
AATGCAGAGTCTCATTACAGCACAATCAACTCAAGAAAAACTCGACACTTTTTTACCATTTGCACTTAAA
TCCTTTTTTATTCGTTATGTATACTTTTTTTGGTCCCTAACCAAAACAAAACCAAACTCTCTTAGTCGTG
CCTCTATATTTAAAACTATCAATTTATTATAGTCAATAAATCGAACTGTGTTTTCAACAAACGAACAATA
GGACACTTTGATTCTAAAGGAGATTTTGAAAATCTTAAGCAGAGGGTTCTTAAGACCATTTGCCAATTCT
TATAATTCTCAACTGCTCTTTCCTGATGTTGATCATTTATATAGGTATGTTTTCCTCAATACTTCGGATT
TAGACTACCCCAAAAACGAAGGGGACTAAAACGAGACGGTTGTATTTGTAGTTGCGTCTCTTTTTTTCAT
ATGGTGCACTCTCAGTACAATCTGCTCTGATGCCGCATAGTTAAGCCAGCCCCGACACCCGCCAACACCC
GCTGACGCGCCCTGACGGGCTTGTCTGCTCCCGGCATCCGCTTACAGACAAGCTG
Features (pLannotate 1.2.2; 15 found; start..end, strand, type, name):
     56..160     +  promoter       AmpR promoter: bla
    161..1021    +  CDS            AmpR: β-lactamase; bla; confers resistance to ampicillin, carbenicillin, and related antibiotics
   1192..1780    +  rep_origin     ori: high-copy-number ColE1/pMB1/pBR322/pUC origin of replication
   1963..2055    +  CDS            lacI (fragment): lac repressor; lacI; The lac repressor binds to the lac operator to inhibit transcription in E. coli. This inhibition can be relieved by adding lactose or isopropyl-β-D-thiogalactopyranoside (IPTG).
   2068..2089    +  protein_bind   CAP binding site: CAP binding activates transcription in the presence of cAMP. E. coli catabolite activator protein
   2104..2134    +  promoter       lac promoter: promoter for the E. coli lac operon
   2142..2158    +  protein_bind   lac operator: The lac repressor binds to the lac operator to inhibit transcription in E. coli. This inhibition can be relieved by adding lactose or isopropyl-β-D-thiogalactopyranoside (IPTG). lac repressor encoded by lacI
   4210..4226    -  misc_feature   MCS (fragment): pUC18/19 multiple cloning site
   4243..4308    +  CDS            3xFLAG: three tandem FLAG® epitope tags, followed by an enterokinase cleavage site
   4321..7773    +  CDS            LwCas13a: Leptotrichia wadei CRISPR-Cas effector that acts as an RNA-guided RNAse (Abudayyeh et al., 2017) previously called C2c2
   7786..7802    +  CDS            3xHA (fragment): three tandem HA epitope tags
   7854..7983    +  polyA_signal   OpIE-2 poly(A) signal: immediate-early gene 2 from the Orgyia pseudotsugata multicapsid nucleopolyhedrovirus; baculovirus polyadenylation signal
   7992..8059    -  rep_origin     RSF ori (fragment): Plasmids containing the RSF 1030 origin of replication can be propagated in E. coli cells that contain additional plasmids with compatible origins.
   8066..8465    +  promoter       dU6-2 promoter: RNA polymerase III promoter for Drosophila U6-2 snRNA (Das et al., 1987)
   8538..8589    -  misc_feature   bom (fragment): basis of mobility region from pBR322
