[The description below was written by a language model from this plasmid's Addgene catalogue record and pLannotate feature annotations shown in this document.]
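Description:
pUb LwaCas13a + LwaCas13a Guide RNA is an 8,665 bp insect expression plasmid built on the pUb-3xFLAG-MCS backbone and designed to deliver both components of a Cas13a RNA-targeting system to Drosophila cells from a single vector. It is propagated in E. coli through a high-copy ColE1/pUC-type origin and selected with ampicillin via the bla gene. Remnants of pUC-style cloning sequence are also annotated (a lacI fragment, CAP binding site, lac promoter and operator), as are short fragments matching an RSF origin and the pBR322 bom region. These appear to be backbone residue or partial matches rather than functional parts.

The main payload is the coding sequence for LwaCas13a, the RNA-guided RNase from Leptotrichia wadei, cloned between SpeI and AgeI sites. According to the catalogue record it is driven by the Drosophila Ubi-p63e (ubiquitin) promoter, which the feature table does not annotate but which presumably lies in the unannotated region upstream of the open reading frame. A 3xFLAG epitope from the backbone sits immediately upstream of the Cas13a sequence, and an HA tag follows its C terminus, allowing detection of the protein. Transcripts are terminated by the baculoviral OpIE-2 polyadenylation signal. The Cas13a carries three substitutions (E656G, I1060V, D1076G), which the depositor states do not affect function.

Downstream, a separate Drosophila U6-2 RNA polymerase III promoter provides the cassette for the cognate guide RNA. The record does not state any spacer or target sequence. The plasmid comes from a study comparing the off-target effects of different Cas13 effectors in eukaryotic cells, and it is suited to Cas13a-mediated RNA knockdown experiments in Drosophila cell culture.
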