Addgene plasmid #176307: pUb LwaCas13a + LwaCas13a Guide RNA
Purpose: Expresses LwaCas13a and its associated guide RNA in Drosophila cells
Depositing lab: Jeremy Wilusz. Depositing organization: University of Pennsylvania. Publication: CRISPR/Cas13 effectors have differing extents of off-target effects that limit their utility in eukaryotic cells. Ai Y, Liang D, Wilusz JE. Nucleic Acids Res. 2022 Mar 4. pii: 6542487. doi: 10.1093/nar/gkac159. PubMed 35244715.
Backbone
  Vector backbone: pUb-3xFLAG-MCS
  Total vector size (bp): 8665
  Vector type: Insect Expression
Growth in bacteria
  Bacterial resistance: Ampicillin, 100 μg/mL
  Growth temperature: 37°C
  Growth strain: DH5alpha
  Copy number: Unknown
Gene/Insert
  Gene/Insert name: LwaCas13a
  Mutation: E656G, I1060V, D1076G- please see depositor comments
  Promoter: Ubi-p63e
  Tag / fusion protein: HA tag (C terminal on insert)
  Cloning method: Restriction Enzyme; 5′ cloning site SpeI (not destroyed); 3′ cloning site AgeI (not destroyed)
  Sequencing primers: 5′ ATGACAATACAAACTAAGATTTAGTCAG
Terms and licenses: Academic/Nonprofit Terms; Industry Terms: Not Available to Industry
Depositor comments: Depositor confirms E656G, I1060V, D1076G in LwaCas13a does not affect function.
How to cite: pUb LwaCas13a + LwaCas13a Guide RNA was a gift from Jeremy Wilusz (Addgene plasmid # 176307 ; http://n2t.net/addgene:176307 ; RRID:Addgene_176307)
